>Addgene plasmid #50556 | pAWH-Rluc-let-7-Poly(A) | depositor full sequence | sequence record 75864 | pAWH-Rluc-let-7-Poly(A) sequence 6935 bps
GCGCCCAATACGCAAACCGCCTCTCCCCGCGCGTTGGCCGATTCATTAATGCAGGCAACTCGTGAAAGGT
AGGCGGATCAGCGGCCGCAGCATGCAATTCTATATTCTAAAAACACAAATGATACTTCTAAAAAAAAATC
ATGAATGGCATCAACTCTGAATCAAATCTTTGCAGATGCACCTACTTCTCATTTCCACTGTCACATCATT
TTTCCAGATCTCGCTGCCTGTTATGTGGCCCACAAACCAAGACACGTTTTATGGCCATTAAAGCTGGCTG
ATCGTCGCCAAACACCAAATACATAATGAATATGTACACATTCGAGAAAGAAGCGATCAAAGAAGCGTCT
TCGGGCGGAGTAGGAGAATGCGGAGGAGAAGGAGAACGAGCTGATCTAGTATCTCTCCACAATCCAATGC
CAACTGACCAACTGGCCATATTCGGAGCAATTTGAAGCCAATTTCCATCGCCTGGCGATCGCTCCATTCT
TGGCTATATGTTTTTCACCGTTACCCGGGGCCATTTTCAAAGACTCGTCGGCAAGATAAGATTGTGTCAC
TCGCTGTCTCTCTTCATTTGTCGAAGAATGCTGAGGAATTTCGCGATGACGTCGGCGAGTATTTTGAAGA
ATGAGAATAATTTGTATTTATACGAAAATCAGTTAGTGGAATTTTCTACAAAAACATGTTATCTATAGAT
AATTTTGTTGCAAAATATGTTGACTATGACAAAGATTGTATGTATATACCTTTAATGTATTCTCATTTTC
TTATGTATTTATAATGGCAATGATGATACTGATGATATTTTAAGATGATGCCAGACCAAAAGGCTTGAAT
TTCTGCGTCTTTTGCCGAACGCAGTGCATGTGCAATTGTTGTTTTTTGGAATATTCAATTTTCGGACTGT
CCGCTTTGATTTCAGTTTCTTGGCTTATTCAAAAAGCAAAGTAAAGCCAAAAAAGCGAGATGGCAATACC
AAATGCGGCAAAACGGTAGTGGAAGGAAAGGGGTGCGGGGCAGCGGAAGGAAGGGTGGGGCGGGGCGTGG
CGGGGTCTGTGGCTGGGCGCGACGTCACCGACGTTGGAGCCACTCCTTTGACCATGTGTGCGTGTGTGTA
TTATTCGTGTCTCGCCACTCGCCGGTTGTTTTTTTCTTTTTATGCTGCGCTCTCTCTAGCGCCATCTCGC
TTACGCATGCTCAACGCACCGCATGTTGCCGTTTCCTTTTATGCGTCATTTTGGCTCGAAATAGGCAATT
ATTTAAACAAAGATTAGTCAACGAAAACGCTAAAATAAATAAGTCTACAATATGGTTACTTATTGCCATG
TGTGTGCAGCCAACGATAGCAACAAAAGCAACAACACAGGTGGCTTTCCCTCTTTCACTTTTTGTTTGCA
AGCCGCGTGCGAGCAAGACGGCACGACCGGCAAACGCAATTACGCTGACAAAGAGCAGACGAAGTTTTGG
CGAAAAACATCAAGGCGCCTGATACGAATGCATTTGCAATAACAATTGCGATATTTAATATTGTTTATGA
AGCTGTTTGACTTCAAAACACACAAAAAAAAAAATAAAACAAATTATTTGAAAGAGAATTAGGAATCGGA
CGCTTATCGTTAGGGTAACAACAAGAAATGCTTACTGAGTCACAGCCTCTGGAAAACTGCCGCAAGCCAG
AGAGAGAGAGAAAAAGAGGGAGAGCAGCTTAGACCGCATGTGCTTGTGTGTGAGGCGTCTCTCTCTTCGT
CTCTGTTGCGCAAACGCATAGACTGCACTGAGAAAATCGATTACCTATTTTTTATGAATGAATATTTGCA
CTATTACTATTCAAAACTATTAAGATAGCAATCACATTCAATAGCCAAATACTATACCACCTGAGCGATG
CAACGAAATGATCAATTTGAGCAAAAATGCTGCATATTTAGGACGGCATCATTATAGAAATGCTTCTTGC
TGTGTACTTTTCTCTCGTCTGGCAGCTGTTTCGCCGTTATTGTTAAAACCGGCTTAAGTTAGGTGTGTTT
TCTACGACTAGTGAATGCCCTACTAGAAGATGTGTGTTGCACAAAATGTCCCTGGAATAACCAATTTGAA
GTGCAGATAGCAGTAAACGTAAGCTAATATGAATATTATTTAACTGTAATGTTTTAATATCGCTGGACAT
TACTAATAAACCCACTATAAACACATGTACATATGTATGTTTTGGCATACAATGAGTAGTTGGGGAAAAA
ATGTGTAAAAGCACCGTGACCATCACAGCATAAAGATAACCAGCTGAAGTATCGAATATGAGTAACCCCC
AAATTGAATCACATGCCGCAACTGATAGGACCCATGGAAGTACACTCTTCATGGCGATATACAAGACACA
CACAAGCACGAACACCCAGTTGCGGAGGAAATTCTCCGTAAATGAAAACCCAATCGGCGAACAATTCATA
CCCATATATGGTAAAAGTTTTGAACGCGACTTGAGAGCGGAGAGCATTGCGGCTGATAAGGTTTTAGCGC
TAAGCGGGCTTTATAAAACGGGCTGCGGGACCAGTTTTCATATCACTACCGTTTGAGTTCTTGTGCTGTG
TGGATACTCCTCCCGACACAAAGCCGCTCCATCAGCCAGCAGTCGTCTAATCCAGAGACCCCGGATCCAG
ATATCGACAAGTTTGTACAAAAAAGCAGGCTCCGCGGCCGCCCCCTTCACCATGGCTTCCAAGGTGTACG
ACCCCGAGCAACGCAAACGCATGATCACTGGGCCTCAGTGGTGGGCTCGCTGCAAGCAAATGAACGTGCT
GGACTCCTTCATCAACTACTATGATTCCGAGAAGCACGCCGAGAACGCCGTGATTTTTCTGCATGGTAAC
GCTGCCTCCAGCTACCTGTGGAGGCACGTCGTGCCTCACATCGAGCCCGTGGCTAGATGCATCATCCCTG
ATCTGATCGGAATGGGTAAGTCCGGCAAGAGCGGGAATGGCTCATATCGCCTCCTGGATCACTACAAGTA
CCTCACCGCTTGGTTCGAGCTGCTGAACCTTCCAAAGAAAATCATCTTTGTGGGCCACGACTGGGGGGCT
TGTCTGGCCTTTCACTACTCCTACGAGCACCAAGACAAGATCAAGGCCATCGTCCATGCTGAGAGTGTCG
TGGACGTGATCGAGTCCTGGGACGAGTGGCCTGACATCGAGGAGGATATCGCCCTGATCAAGAGCGAAGA
GGGCGAGAAAATGGTGCTTGAGAATAACTTCTTCGTCGAGACCATGCTCCCAAGCAAGATCATGCGGAAA
CTGGAGCCTGAGGAGTTCGCTGCCTACCTGGAGCCATTCAAGGAGAAGGGCGAGGTTAGACGGCCTACCC
TCTCCTGGCCTCGCGAGATCCCTCTCGTTAAGGGAGGCAAGCCCGACGTCGTCCAGATTGTCCGCAACTA
CAACGCCTACCTTCGGGCCAGCGACGATCTGCCTAAGATGTTCATCGAGTCCGACCCTGGGTTCTTTTCC
AACGCTATTGTCGAGGGAGCTAAGAAGTTCCCTAACACCGAGTTCGTGAAGGTGAAGGGCCTCCACTTCA
GCCAGGAGGACGCTCCAGATGAAATGGGTAAGTACATCAAGAGCTTCGTGGAGCGCGTGCTGAAGAACGA
GCAGTAATTCTAGGCGATCGCTCGAGACTATACAAGGATCTACCTCAGTCGAGACTATACAAGGATCTAC
CTCAGTCGAGACTATACAAGGATCTACCTCAGTCGAGACTATACAAGGATCTACCTCAGTCGAGACTATA
CAAGGATCTACCTCAGTCGAGACTATACAAGGATCTACCTCAGTCGAGACTATACAAGGATCTACCTCAG
TCGAGACTATACAAGGATCTACCTCAGTCGACGCGGCCGCTGGCCGCAATAAAATATCTTTATTTTCATT
ACATCTGTGTGTTGGTTTTTTGTGTGAGGATCTAAATGAGTCTTCGGACAAGGGTGGGCGCGCCGACCCA
GCTTTCTTGTACAAAGTGGTGAGCTCCGCCACCATGGATCTCCACCGCGGTGGAGGCCGCATCTTTTACC
CATACGATGTTCCTGACTATGCGGGCTATCCCTATGACGTCCCGGACTATGCAGGATCCTATCCATATGA
CGTTCCAGATTACGCTGCTCATGGCGGACACCGGTCCACGTGACGTAAGCTAGCAGGATCTTTGTGAAGG
AACCTTACTTCTGTGGTGTGACATAATTGGACAAACTACCTACAGAGATTTAAAGCTCTAAGGTAAATAT
AAAATTTTTAAGTGTATAATGTGTTAAACTACTGATTCTAATTGTTTGTGTATTTTAGATTCCAACCTAT
GGAACTGATGAATGGGAGCAGTGGTGGAATGCCTTTAATGAGGAAAACCTGTTTTGCTCAGAAGAAATGC
CATCTAGTGATGATGAGGCTACTGCTGACTCTCAACATTCTACTCCTCCAAAAAAGAAGAGAAAGGTAGA
AGACCCCAAGGACTTTCCTTCAGAATTGCTAAGTTTTTTGAGTCATGCTGTGTTTAGTAATAGAACTCTT
GCTTGCTTTGCTATTTACACCACAAAGGAAAAAGCTGCACTGCTATACAAGAAAATTATGGAAAAATATT
CTGTAACCTTTATAAGTAGGCATAACAGTTATAATCATAACATACTGTTTTTTCTTACTCCACACAGGCA
TAGAGTGTCTGCTATTAATAACTATGCTCAAAAATTGTGTACCTTTAGCTTTTTAATTTGTAAAGGGGTT
AATAAGGAATATTTGATGTATAGTGCCTTGACTAGAGATCATAATCAGCCATACCACATTTGTAGAGGTT
TTACTTGCTTTAAAAAACCTCCCACACCTCCCCCTGAACCTGAAACATAAAATGAATGCAATTGTTGTTG
TTAACTTGTTTATTGCAGCTTATAATGGTTACAAATAAAGCAATAGCATCACAAATTTCACAAATAAAGC
ATTTTTTTCACTGCATTCTAGTTGTGGTTTGTCCAAACTCATCAATGTATCTTATCATGTCTGGATCCCG
TTTAAACTACGCGTAATTCAAACAGGGTTCTGGCGTCGTTCTCGTACTGTTTTCCCCAGGCCAGTGCTTT
AGCGTTATTGAAAAAGGAAGAGTATGAGTATTCAACATTTCCGTGTCGCCCTTATTCCCTTTTTTGCGGC
ATTTTGCCTTCCTGTTTTTGCTCACCCAGAAACGCTGGTGAAAGTAAAAGATGCTGAAGATCAGTTGGGT
GCACGAGTGGGTTACATCGAACTGGATCTCAACAGCGGTAAGATCCTTGAGAGTTTTCGCCCCGAAGAAC
GTTTTCCAATGATGAGCACTTTTAAAGTTCTGCTATGTGGCGCGGTATTATCCCGTATTGACGCCGGGCA
AGAGCAACTCGGTCGCCGCATACACTATTCTCAGAATGACTTGGTTGAGTACTCACCAGTCACAGAAAAG
CATCTTACGGATGGCATGACAGTAAGAGAATTATGCAGTGCTGCCATAACCATGAGTGATAACACTGCGG
CCAACTTACTTCTGACAACGATCGGAGGACCGAAGGAGCTAACCGCTTTTTTGCACAACATGGGGGATCA
TGTAACTCGCCTTGATCGTTGGGAACCGGAGCTGAATGAAGCCATACCAAACGACGAGCGTGACACCACG
ATGCCTGTAGCAATGGCAACAACGTTGCGCAAACTATTAACTGGCGAACTACTTACTCTAGCTTCCCGGC
AACAATTAATAGACTGGATGGAGGCGGATAAAGTTGCAGGACCACTTCTGCGCTCGGCCCTTCCGGCTGG
CTGGTTTATTGCTGATAAATCTGGAGCCGGTGAGCGTGGGTCTCGCGGTATCATTGCAGCACTGGGGCCA
GATGGTAAGCCCTCCCGTATCGTAGTTATCTACACGACGGGGAGTCAGGCAACTATGGATGAACGAAATA
GACAGATCGCTGAGATAGGTGCCTCACTGATTAAGCATTGGTAACTGTCAGACCAAGTTTACTCATATAT
ACTTTAGATTGATTTAAAACTTCATTTTTAATTTAAAAGGATCTAGGTGAAGATCCTTTTTGATAATCTC
ATGACCAAAATCCCTTAACGTGAGTTTTCGTTCCACTGAGCGTCAGACCCCGTAGAAAAGATCAAAGGAT
CTTCTTGAGATCCTTTTTTTCTGCGCGTAATCTGCTGCTTGCAAACAAAAAAACCACCGCTACCAGCGGT
GGTTTGTTTGCCGGATCAAGAGCTACCAACTCTTTTTCCGAAGGTAACTGGCTTCAGCAGAGCGCAGATA
CCAAATACTGTCCTTCTAGTGTAGCCGTAGTTAGGCCACCACTTCAAGAACTCTGTAGCACCGCCTACAT
ACCTCGCTCTGCTAATCCTGTTACCAGTGGCTGCTGCCAGTGGCGATAAGTCGTGTCTTACCGGGTTGGA
CTCAAGACGATAGTTACCGGATAAGGCGCAGCGGTCGGGCTGAACGGGGGGTTCGTGCACACAGCCCAGC
TTGGAGCGAACGACCTACACCGAACTGAGATACCTACAGCGTGAGCTATGAGAAAGCGCCACGCTTCCCG
AAGGGAGAAAGGCGGACAGGTATCCGGTAAGCGGCAGGGTCGGAACAGGAGAGCGCACGAGGGAGCTTCC
AGGGGGAAACGCCTGGTATCTTTATAGTCCTGTCGGGTTTCGCCACCTCTGACTTGAGCGTCGATTTTTG
TGATGCTCGTCAGGGGGGCGGAGCCTATGGAAAAACGCCAGCAACGCGGCCTTTTTACGGTTCCTGGCCT
TTTGCTGGCCTTTTGCTCACATGTTCTTTCCTGCGTTATCCCCTGATTCTGTGGATAACCGTATTACCGC
CTTTGAGTGAGCTGATACCGCTCGCCGCAGCCGAACGACCGAGCGCAGCGAGTCAGTGAGCGAGGAAGCG
GAAGA
Features (pLannotate 1.2.2; 17 found; start..end, strand, type, name):
      1..54      +  CDS            lacI (fragment): lac repressor; lacI; The lac repressor binds to the lac operator to inhibit transcription in E. coli. This inhibition can be relieved by adding lactose or isopropyl-β-D-thiogalactopyranoside (IPTG).
    140..2649    +  promoter       Ac5 promoter: Drosophila melanogaster actin 5C promoter
   2667..2691    +  protein_bind   attB1: mutant version of attB; recombination site for the Gateway® BP reaction BP Clonase™
   2712..3647    +  CDS            hRluc: Renilla luciferase human codon-optimized
   3898..3946    +  polyA_signal   poly(A) signal: synthetic polyadenylation signal
   3986..4010    -  protein_bind   attB2: mutant version of attB; recombination site for the Gateway® BP reaction BP Clonase™
   4030..4050    +  misc_feature   MCS (fragment): pBluescript multiple cloning site
   4057..4146    +  CDS            3xHA: three tandem HA epitope tags
   4187..4261    +  CDS            small t antigen (fragment): SV40 (simian virus 40) small t antigen
   4263..4328    +  intron         small t intron: SV40 (simian virus 40) small t antigen intron
   4458..4478    +  CDS            SV40 NLS: nuclear localization signal of SV40 (simian virus 40) large T antigen
   4797..4880    +  CDS            large T antigen (fragment): large T antigen from SV40 (simian virus 40)
   4903..5037    +  polyA_signal   SV40 poly(A) signal: SV40 polyadenylation signal
   5055..5117    -  CDS            Exo (fragment): 5' to 3' double-stranded DNA exonuclease in the λ Red system; exo; creates 3' single-stranded DNA tails
   5116..5133    +  promoter       AmpR promoter (fragment): bla
   5134..5994    +  CDS            AmpR: β-lactamase; bla; confers resistance to ampicillin, carbenicillin, and related antibiotics
   6165..6753    +  rep_origin     ori: high-copy-number ColE1/pMB1/pBR322/pUC origin of replication
