[The description below was written by a language model from this plasmid's Addgene catalogue record and pLannotate feature annotations shown in this document.]
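Description:
pAWH-Rluc-let-7-Poly(A) is a 6,935 bp insect expression and luciferase reporter plasmid built by Gateway cloning into a vector from the Drosophila Gateway Vector Collection. The backbone field reads pAHW, whereas the plasmid name and the position of the 3xHA tag downstream of the Gateway cassette suggest a pAWH-type, C-terminal HA layout. It is propagated in E. coli through a high-copy ColE1/pUC-type origin and selected with ampicillin via the β-lactamase gene. No selectable marker for insect cells is annotated, which is consistent with transient transfection.

The payload is driven by the Drosophila melanogaster actin 5C promoter, a strong constitutive promoter suited to S2 cells. Between the attB1 and attB2 sites left by the recombination reaction lies a human codon-optimized Renilla luciferase coding sequence (derived from psiCheck2). It is followed by about 250 bp of unannotated sequence and then a synthetic polyadenylation signal. According to the depositor, the construct is a let-7 microRNA reporter, so the let-7 target sites presumably occupy this 3′ UTR interval, although the feature table does not mark them and their number is not stated. Because the insert carries its own poly(A) signal upstream of attB2, transcripts should end there. The backbone's 3xHA tag and SV40 small t intron/poly(A) region would then lie beyond the reporter mRNA and go unused. The small lacI, Exo and T antigen fragments appear to be backbone remnants or annotation artefacts.

The plasmid expresses a conventionally polyadenylated Renilla luciferase mRNA in S2 cells. Changes in luciferase output then report let-7-mediated silencing, in work examining the different pathways by which Drosophila microRNAs repress their targets.
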