Addgene plasmid #50556: pAWH-Rluc-let-7-Poly(A)
Purpose: Expression of luciferase reporter mRNA in S2 cell
Depositing lab: Yukihide Tomari. Depositing organization: The University of Tokyo. Publication: MicroRNAs mediate gene silencing via multiple different pathways in drosophila. Fukaya T, Tomari Y. Mol Cell. 2012 Dec 28;48(6):825-36. doi: 10.1016/j.molcel.2012.09.024. Epub 2012 Nov 1. PubMed 23123195.
Backbone
  Vector backbone: pAHW
  Backbone manufacturer: The Drosophila Gateway™ Vector Collection
  Vector type: Insect Expression, Luciferase
Growth in bacteria
  Bacterial resistance: Ampicillin, 100 μg/mL
  Growth temperature: 37°C
  Growth strain: DH5alpha
  Copy number: Unknown
Gene/Insert
  Gene/Insert name: Luciferase-let7-Poly(A)
  Species: Synthetic
  Promoter: Actin5C
  Cloning method: Gateway Cloning
  Sequencing primers: 5′ RenLuc3'F
Resource information
  A portion of this plasmid was derived from a plasmid made by: Rluc gene derives from psiCheck2 from Promega.
Terms and licenses: Academic/Nonprofit Terms; Industry Terms: Not Available to Industry
Depositor comments: This plasmid expresses a Renilla luciferase reporter for let-7 miRNA with a regular polyadenylation signal.
How to cite: pAWH-Rluc-let-7-Poly(A) was a gift from Yukihide Tomari (Addgene plasmid # 50556 ; http://n2t.net/addgene:50556 ; RRID:Addgene_50556)
