>Addgene plasmid #50556 | pAWH-Rluc-let-7-Poly(A) | addgene partial sequence | sequence record 77066 | RenLuc3'F
GGCGATCGCTCGAGACTATACAAGGATCTACCTCAGTCGAGACTATACAAGGATCTACCTCAGTCGAGAC
TATACAAGGATCTACCTCAGTCGAGACTATACAAGGATCTACCTCAGTCGAGACTATACAAGGATCTACC
TCAGTCGAGACTATACAAGGATCTACCTCAGTCGAGACTATACAAGGATCTACCTCAGTCGAGACTATAC
AAGGATCTACCTCAGTCGACGCGGCCGCTGGCCGCAATAAAATATCTTTATTTTCATTACATCTGTGTGT
TGGTTTTTTGTGTGAGGATCTAAATGAGTCTTCGGACAAGGGTGGGCGCGCCGACCCAGCTTTCTTGTAC
AAAGTGGTGAGCTCCGCCACCATGGATCTCCACCGCGGTGGAGGCCGCATCTTTTACCCATACGATGTTC
CTGACTATGCGGGCTATCCCTATGACGTCCCGGACTATGCAGGATCCTATCCATATGACGTTCCAGATTA
CGCTGCTCATGGCGGACACCGGTCCACGTGACGTAAGCTAGCAGGATCTTTGTGAAGGAACCTTACTTCT
GTGGTGTGACATAATTGGACAAACTACCTACAGAGATTTAAAGCTCTAAGGTAAATATAAAATTTTTAAG
TGTATAATGTGTTAAACTACTGATTCTAATTGTTTGTGTATTTTAGATTCCAACCTATGGAACTGATGAA
TGGGAGCAGTGGTGGAATGCCTTTAATGAGGAAAACCTGTTTTGCTCAGAAGAAATGCCATCTAGTGATG
ATGAGGCTACTGCTGACTCTCAACATTCTACTCCTCCAAAAA
